Addgene plasmid #164435: pTwist-SARS-CoV-2
Purpose: Encodes SARS-CoV-2 Spike Protein for pseudovirus production
Depositing lab: Alejandro Balazs. Depositing organization: Massachusetts General Hospital. Publication: COVID-19-neutralizing antibodies predict disease severity and survival. Garcia-Beltran WF, Lam EC, Astudillo MG, Yang D, Miller TE, Feldman J, Hauser BM, Caradonna TM, Clayton KL, Nitido AD, Murali MR, Alter G, Charles RC, Dighe A, Branda JA, Lennerz JK, Lingwood D, Schmidt AG, Iafrate AJ, Balazs AB. Cell. 2021 Jan 21;184(2):476-488.e11. doi: 10.1016/j.cell.2020.12.015. Epub 2020 Dec 15. PubMed 33412089.
Backbone
  Vector backbone: pTwist
  Backbone manufacturer: Twist
  Vector type: Mammalian Expression
Growth in bacteria
  Bacterial resistance: Ampicillin, 100 μg/mL
  Growth temperature: 37°C
  Growth strain: DH5alpha
  Copy number: High Copy
Gene/Insert
  Gene/Insert name: SARS-CoV-2 Spike
  Entrez Gene: S (a.k.a. GU280_gp02, spike glycoprotein)
Terms and licenses: Academic/Nonprofit Terms; Industry Terms: Not Available to Industry
How to cite: pTwist-SARS-CoV-2 was a gift from Alejandro Balazs (Addgene plasmid # 164435 ; http://n2t.net/addgene:164435 ; RRID:Addgene_164435)
