[The description below was written by a language model from this plasmid's Addgene catalogue record and pLannotate feature annotations shown in this document.]
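Description:
pTwist-SARS-CoV-2 is a mammalian expression plasmid built on a Twist pTwist backbone that encodes the SARS-CoV-2 spike glycoprotein (S) for producing spike-pseudotyped virus. It is propagated in E. coli as a high-copy plasmid from a ColE1/pUC-type origin of replication and is selected with ampicillin through a β-lactamase (AmpR) gene. The feature table, generated from the full sequenced plasmid of roughly 10.5 kb, also shows a short additional β-lactamase fragment near the origin.

The spike open reading frame is driven by a CMV immediate-early enhancer followed by CMV promoter elements (annotated as a truncated CMV promoter), with an internally truncated human β-globin intron between the promoter and the coding sequence, an arrangement that generally improves mRNA processing and expression. Downstream, a WPRE enhances transcript stability and export, and an SV40 polyadenylation signal is annotated after it, although it is called on the opposite strand to the spike CDS. No epitope tag or reporter is annotated on the spike. The expression unit is bracketed by β-globin insulator sequences and by bacterial rrnG and T7 terminators, which isolate the cassette from surrounding transcription. A separate cassette with the SV40 early promoter, the neo (nptII) gene and a bGH poly(A) signal would allow G418 selection in mammalian cells.

According to the record, the plasmid supplies spike as the envelope protein for pseudovirus production. It carries no viral packaging elements of its own, so the remaining particle components would have to come from other constructs. The associated publication concerns COVID-19 neutralizing antibodies. The record does not state the spike variant, codon optimization or any truncation.
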