Features (pLannotate 1.2.2; 21 found; start..end, strand, type, name):
    257..393     +  terminator     rrnG terminator: transcription terminator from the E. coli ribosomal RNA rrnG operon (Albrechtsen et al., 1991)
    545..616     +  misc_feature   5' β-globin insulator: insulator upstream of the human β-globin locus (Farrell et al., 2002)
    621..667     -  terminator     T7 terminator: transcription terminator for bacteriophage T7 RNA polymerase
    685..733     -  polyA_signal   poly(A) signal: synthetic polyadenylation signal
    814..1117    +  enhancer       CMV enhancer: human cytomegalovirus immediate early enhancer
   1190..1207    -  promoter       CMV promoter (fragment): human cytomegalovirus (CMV) immediate early promoter
   1270..1321    +  promoter       CMVd2 promoter: truncated human cytomegalovirus (CMV) immediate early promoter that yields moderately reduced expression relative to the full-length promoter
   1455..1930    +  intron         β-globin intron: internally truncated intron from human β-globin
   1989..5807    +  CDS            S: SPIKE_SARS2 - Experimental evidence at protein level: Swiss-Prot protein existence level 1. [Spike glycoprotein]: May down-regulate host tetherin (BST2) by lysosomal degradation, thereby counteracting its antiviral activity. From Severe acute respiratory syndrome coronavirus 2 (2019-nCoV) (SARS-CoV-2).
   5881..6469    +  misc_feature   WPRE: woodchuck hepatitis virus posttranscriptional regulatory element
   6522..6643    -  polyA_signal   SV40 poly(A) signal: SV40 polyadenylation signal
   6666..6735    -  CDS            large T antigen (fragment): large T antigen from SV40 (simian virus 40)
   6758..6804    +  terminator     T7 terminator: transcription terminator for bacteriophage T7 RNA polymerase
   6834..6970    +  terminator     rrnG terminator: transcription terminator from the E. coli ribosomal RNA rrnG operon (Albrechtsen et al., 1991)
   7015..7086    +  misc_feature   3' β-globin insulator: insulator downstream of the human β-globin locus (Farrell et al., 2002)
   7131..7327    +  promoter       SV40 promoter: SV40 early promoter
   7341..8132    +  CDS            neo: KKA2_KLEPN - Also known as kan, nptII. Experimental evidence at protein level: Swiss-Prot protein existence level 1. Resistance to kanamycin, neomycin, paromomycin, ribostamycin, butirosin and gentamicin B. From Klebsiella pneumoniae.
   8146..8370    +  polyA_signal   bGH poly(A) signal: bovine growth hormone polyadenylation signal
   8566..9154    -  rep_origin     ori: high-copy-number ColE1/pMB1/pBR322/pUC origin of replication
   9326..9390    -  CDS            bla(M) (fragment): β-lactamase lacking the signal sequence; bla(M); allows cytosolic expression of β-lactamase
   9900..244     +  CDS            AmpR (across the origin): β-lactamase; bla; confers resistance to ampicillin, carbenicillin, and related antibiotics
>Addgene plasmid #164435 | pTwist-SARS-CoV-2 | addgene full sequence | sequence record 322650 | Addgene NGS Result
AGACTGGATGGAGGCGGATAAAGTTGCAGGACCACTTCTGCGCTCGGCCCTTCCGGCTGGCTGGTTTATT
GCTGATAAATCTGGAGCCGGTGAGCGTGGGTCTCGCGGTATCATTGCAGCACTGGGGCCAGATGGTAAGC
CCTCCCGTATCGTAGTTATCTACACGACGGGGAGTCAGGCAACTATGGATGAACGAAATAGACAGATCGC
TGAGATAGGTGCCTCACTGATTAAGCATTGGTAACCGATTCTAGGTGCATTGGCGCAGAAAAAAATGCCT
GATGCGACGCTGCGCGTCTTATACTCCCACATATGCCAGATTCAGCAACGGATACGGCTTCCCCAACTTG
CCCACTTCCATACGTGTCCTCCTTACCAGAAATTTATCCTTAAGATCCCGAATCGTTTAAACTCGACTCT
GGCTCTATCGAATCTCCGTCGTTTCGAGCTTACGCGAACAGCCGTGGCGCTCATTTGCTCGTCGGGCATC
GAATCTCGTCAGCTATCGTCAGCTTACCTTTTTGGCAGCGATCGCGGCTCCCGACATCTTGGACCATTAG
CTCCACAGGTATCTTCTTCCCTCTAGTGGTCATAACAGCAGCTTCAGCTACCTCTCAATTCAAAAAACCC
CTCAAGACCCGTTTAGAGGCCCCAAGGGGTTATGCTATCAATCGTTGCGTTACACACACAAAAAACCAAC
ACACATCCATCTTCGATGGATAGCGATTTTATTATCTAACTGCTGATCGAGTGTAGCCAGATCTAGTAAT
CAATTACGGGGTCATTAGTTCATAGCCCATATATGGAGTTCCGCGTTACATAACTTACGGTAAATGGCCC
GCCTGGCTGACCGCCCAACGACCCCCGCCCATTGACGTCAATAATGACGTATGTTCCCATAGTAACGCCA
ATAGGGACTTTCCATTGACGTCAATGGGTGGAGTATTTACGGTAAACTGCCCACTTGGCAGTACATCAAG
TGTATCATATGCCAAGTACGCCCCCTATTGACGTCAATGACGGTAAATGGCCCGCCTGGCATTATGCCCA
GTACATGACCTTATGGGACTTTCCTACTTGGCAGTACATCTACGTATTAGTCATCGCTATTACCATGCTG
ATGCGGTTTTGGCAGTACATCAATGGGCGTGGATAGCGGTTTGACTCACGGGGATTTCCAAGTCTCCACC
CCATTGACGTCAATGGGAGTTTGTTTTGGCACCAAAATCAACGGGACTTTCCAAAATGTCGTAACAACTC
CGCCCCATTGACGCAAATGGGCGGTAGGCGTGTACGGTGGGAGGTCTATATAAGCAGAGCTGGTTTAGTG
AACCGTCAGATCGCCTGGAGACGCCATCCACGCTGTTTTGACCTCCATAGAAGACACCGGGACCGATCCA
GCCTCCCCTCGAAGCTTACATGTGGTACCGAGCTCGGATCCTGAGAACTTCAGGGTGAGTCTATGGGACC
CTTGATGTTTTCTTTCCCCTTCTTTTCTATGGTTAAGTTCATGTCATAGGAAGGGGAGAAGTAACAGGGT
ACACATATTGACCAAATCAGGGTAATTTTGCATTTGTAATTTTAAAAAATGCTTTCTTCTTTTAATATAC
TTTTTTGTTTATCTTATTTCTAATACTTTCCCTAATCTCTTTCTTTCAGGGCAATAATGATACAATGTAT
CATGCCTCTTTGCACCATTCTAAAGAATAACAGTGATAATTTCTGGGTTAAGGCAATAGCAATATTTCTG
CATATAAATATTTCTGCATATAAATTGTAACTGATGTAAGAGGTTTCATATTGCTAATAGCAGCTACAAT
CCAGCTACCATTCTGCTTTTATTTTATGGTTGGGATAAGGCTGGATTATTCTGAGTCCAAGCTAGGCCCT
TTTGCTAATCATGTTCATACCTCTTATCTTCCTCCCACAGCTCCTGGGCAACGTGCTGGTCTGTGTGCTG
GCCCATCACTTTGGCAAAGGCGGCCGCCATGTTTGTGTTCCTCGTTCTCCTGCCCCTCGTTTCTTCCCAA
TGCGTGAACCTCACAACTAGAACGCAGCTCCCACCCGCTTACACGAACTCTTTTACTCGTGGAGTATACT
ATCCCGATAAAGTCTTTAGGTCCAGTGTCCTTCATTCTACTCAAGACCTTTTCCTGCCATTCTTCTCAAA
TGTCACCTGGTTCCATGCTATCCACGTTTCTGGCACCAACGGAACTAAACGATTTGATAATCCCGTCTTG
CCATTTAACGATGGCGTATACTTTGCCTCAACGGAGAAGTCCAACATTATCCGGGGATGGATATTTGGCA
CCACCCTGGACTCCAAGACACAGTCTCTCCTCATTGTGAACAACGCCACCAATGTCGTCATCAAAGTCTG
TGAATTTCAATTTTGTAACGATCCCTTTCTCGGGGTTTATTATCATAAGAATAACAAGTCTTGGATGGAG
TCAGAGTTCCGCGTTTACAGTTCCGCTAACAACTGTACTTTTGAGTACGTTTCCCAACCATTTCTCATGG
ATCTTGAAGGGAAGCAAGGCAACTTCAAGAATCTCCGCGAATTTGTGTTTAAGAATATAGACGGCTACTT
CAAAATTTATAGCAAGCATACCCCGATAAATCTGGTTCGGGATCTCCCTCAAGGCTTCTCCGCGTTGGAA
CCCCTCGTGGACTTGCCGATTGGCATCAACATCACCCGGTTCCAAACCCTTCTTGCCCTTCATCGAAGCT
ACCTCACGCCTGGCGACAGTAGTAGTGGTTGGACAGCGGGCGCAGCAGCCTACTATGTGGGATATTTGCA
ACCACGCACCTTTCTTCTCAAATATAACGAAAACGGAACAATTACCGATGCCGTAGACTGTGCCCTCGAT
CCCCTGTCCGAAACTAAATGCACACTCAAGTCCTTCACAGTTGAGAAAGGCATATACCAAACCAGTAACT
TCCGCGTCCAACCCACCGAATCCATTGTTCGATTCCCTAACATCACCAATTTGTGTCCTTTCGGTGAAGT
ATTTAATGCCACTCGATTTGCATCAGTTTATGCCTGGAATCGCAAGCGAATATCAAATTGTGTTGCAGAT
TATAGTGTCCTGTATAATAGCGCATCATTCAGCACTTTTAAGTGTTATGGGGTCAGCCCTACGAAATTGA
ATGACTTGTGTTTTACCAACGTTTACGCAGATTCTTTCGTCATACGCGGCGACGAAGTCCGACAGATTGC
ACCGGGGCAAACCGGAAAGATAGCAGACTATAATTATAAGTTGCCGGATGACTTCACCGGCTGCGTTATA
GCATGGAACTCCAATAATCTCGATTCAAAAGTCGGCGGCAACTATAATTATCTTTACCGCCTGTTTCGCA
AGTCAAATCTGAAGCCCTTTGAACGTGACATCTCCACCGAAATTTATCAAGCTGGCAGCACCCCATGTAA
TGGAGTGGAAGGGTTTAACTGTTATTTTCCCCTTCAATCATACGGATTTCAACCAACAAATGGGGTGGGC
TATCAACCATATCGGGTGGTAGTCTTGAGCTTTGAGCTGCTCCACGCACCGGCTACAGTTTGCGGACCGA
AGAAAAGCACTAACCTGGTGAAGAATAAATGTGTGAACTTCAACTTTAATGGGCTCACCGGAACAGGGGT
GCTGACAGAATCAAACAAGAAATTTCTCCCTTTTCAACAATTTGGTAGAGACATTGCCGATACCACAGAT
GCCGTCCGCGATCCGCAAACACTGGAAATCCTCGATATAACACCCTGTAGCTTCGGCGGGGTCAGCGTGA
TAACTCCCGGAACGAACACATCCAACCAAGTGGCTGTCCTGTATCAAGATGTCAACTGTACCGAAGTCCC
TGTGGCGATACACGCCGACCAACTGACACCCACCTGGAGAGTCTACTCAACAGGTTCCAATGTCTTTCAA
ACTAGAGCGGGTTGTCTCATTGGCGCTGAGCATGTCAATAATTCATACGAATGTGATATTCCTATTGGGG
CAGGAATCTGTGCGTCTTATCAAACTCAAACGAACTCACCACGGCGCGCTCGCTCAGTAGCCAGCCAGTC
CATAATCGCCTATACCATGAGTCTCGGGGCTGAGAACTCCGTGGCTTATTCAAACAATTCCATCGCAATC
CCAACTAACTTTACCATTAGCGTTACCACGGAAATCTTGCCCGTCAGCATGACTAAGACGAGCGTAGACT
GTACGATGTATATCTGTGGGGATTCCACCGAGTGTAGCAACCTCTTGCTTCAATACGGGTCTTTCTGTAC
TCAACTCAACCGAGCATTGACCGGAATTGCGGTCGAACAAGACAAGAATACCCAAGAGGTGTTCGCACAA
GTAAAGCAAATATACAAAACGCCGCCAATCAAAGATTTTGGCGGGTTTAATTTTAGCCAAATACTGCCAG
ACCCATCTAAGCCTTCAAAACGCAGCTTTATCGAGGATCTGCTGTTCAACAAAGTTACGTTGGCTGACGC
GGGTTTCATTAAGCAGTATGGGGATTGTTTGGGAGACATTGCGGCCCGCGACCTTATCTGTGCTCAAAAA
TTCAATGGGTTGACAGTTCTGCCCCCTCTGCTCACTGATGAGATGATTGCACAGTATACATCAGCATTGT
TGGCAGGAACCATTACATCCGGCTGGACTTTTGGCGCGGGTGCGGCCCTTCAAATACCTTTCGCTATGCA
AATGGCTTACAGATTCAATGGGATTGGTGTCACGCAAAATGTATTGTATGAAAATCAGAAGCTGATCGCT
AATCAATTTAACAGCGCGATTGGCAAGATCCAAGATTCACTGTCAAGCACAGCGTCCGCCCTCGGCAAAC
TCCAAGATGTTGTGAATCAAAACGCCCAGGCCCTGAATACCCTCGTGAAGCAACTGAGTTCTAACTTCGG
CGCAATCTCCAGCGTCCTCAACGACATATTGTCCAGACTTGATAAGGTGGAAGCCGAGGTGCAAATTGAT
CGGCTCATCACAGGCAGGCTCCAGTCACTCCAAACTTATGTGACACAACAGTTGATCCGGGCTGCTGAGA
TACGAGCAAGCGCCAACCTGGCCGCCACTAAAATGTCAGAGTGCGTGCTCGGGCAGTCCAAACGGGTTGA
CTTTTGTGGCAAGGGCTATCACTTGATGTCCTTCCCCCAATCCGCCCCACATGGAGTGGTCTTTCTCCAC
GTCACTTATGTCCCTGCTCAAGAGAAGAACTTTACGACAGCTCCAGCAATCTGTCACGATGGCAAAGCGC
ACTTTCCCAGGGAAGGCGTTTTCGTCAGTAATGGCACGCATTGGTTTGTGACCCAAAGGAATTTCTATGA
ACCCCAAATCATAACCACTGACAATACATTTGTCTCAGGCAACTGTGATGTGGTCATTGGGATCGTGAAC
AACACGGTATATGATCCCCTGCAACCCGAGTTGGATAGCTTCAAAGAGGAATTGGATAAATACTTTAAGA
ATCATACTTCACCCGATGTTGATCTCGGGGACATATCAGGAATAAATGCAAGTGTCGTCAACATTCAGAA
AGAGATTGATCGCCTTAATGAGGTCGCCAAGAACTTGAATGAATCTTTGATCGACTTGCAAGAACTGGGC
AAATACGAACAATATATTAAATGGCCCTGGTACATTTGGTTGGGCTTTATCGCCGGACTTATAGCTATCG
TTATGGTCACAATTATGTTGTGCTGTATGACTAGCTGTTGTTCCTGCTTGAAAGGATGTTGCAGTTGCGG
ATCTTGTTGTAAATTTGACGAAGATGATTCTGAGCCTGTACTCAAGGGAGTCAAACTGCATTACACCTAA
AGGATCCTCTAGAAGTTGTCTCCTCCTGCACTGACTGACTGATACAATCGATTTCTGGATCCGCAGGCCT
AATCAACCTCTGGATTACAAAATTTGTGAAAGATTGACTGGTATTCTTAACTATGTTGCTCCTTTTACGC
TATGTGGATACGCTGCTTTAATGCCTTTGTATCATGCTATTGCTTCCCGTATGGCTTTCATTTTCTCCTC
CTTGTATAAATCCTGGTTGCTGTCTCTTTATGAGGAGTTGTGGCCCGTTGTCAGGCAACGTGGCGTGGTG
TGCACTGTGTTTGCTGACGCAACCCCCACTGGTTGGGGCATTGCCACCACCTGTCAGCTCCTTTCCGGGA
CTTTCGCTTTCCCCCTCCCTATTGCCACGGCGGAACTCATCGCCGCCTGCCTTGCCCGCTGCTGGACAGG
GGCTCGGCTGTTGGGCACTGACAATTCCGTGGTGTTGTCGGGGAAGCTGACGTCCTTTCCATGGCTGCTC
GCCTGTGTTGCCACCTGGATTCTGCGCGGGACGTCCTTCTGCTACGTCCCTTCGGCCCTCAATCCAGCGG
ACCTTCCTTCCCGCGGCCTGCTGCCGGCTCTGCGGCCTCTTCCGCGTCTTCGCCTTCGCCCTCAGACGAG
TCGGATCTCCCTTTGGGCCGCCTCCCCGCCTGTCTAGCTTGACTGACTGAGATACAGCGTACCTTCAGCT
CACAGACATGATAAGATACATTGATGAGTTTGGACAAACCACAACTAGAATGCAGTGAAAAAAATGCTTT
ATTTGTGAAATTTGTGATGCTATTGCTTTATTTGTAACCATTATAAGCTGCAATAAACAAGTTAACAACA
ACAATTGCATTCATTTTATGTTTCAGGTTCAGGGGGAGGTGTGGGAGGTTTTTTAAAGCAAGTAAAACCT
CTACAAATGTGGTATTGGCCCATCTCTATCGGTATCGTAGCATAACCCCTTGGGGCCTCTAAACGGGTCT
TGAGGGGTTTTTTGTGCCCCTCGGGCCGGATTGCTATCTACCGGCATTGGCGCAGAAAAAAATGCCTGAT
GCGACGCTGCGCGTCTTATACTCCCACATATGCCAGATTCAGCAACGGATACGGCTTCCCCAACTTGCCC
ACTTCCATACGTGTCCTCCTTACCAGAAATTTATCCTTAAGGTCGTCAGCTATCCTGCAGGCGATCTCTC
GATTTCGATCAAGACATTCCTTTAATGGTCTTTTCTGGACACCACTAGGGGTCAGAAGTAGTTCATCAAA
CTTTCTTCCCTCCCTAATCTCATTGGTTACCTTGGGCTATCGAAACTTAATTAAGCGATCTGCATCTCAA
TTAGTCAGCAACCATAGTCCCGCCCCTAACTCCGCCCATCCCGCCCCTAACTCCGCCCAGTTCCGCCCAT
TCTCCGCCCCATCGCTGACTAATTTTTTTTATTTATGCAGAGGCCGAGGCCGCCTCGGCCTCTGAGCTAT
TCCAGAAGTAGTGAGGAGGCTTTTTTGGAGGCCTAGGCTTTTGCAAAGGAGGTAGCCAACATGATTGAAC
AAGATGGATTGCACGCAGGTTCTCCCGCCGCTTGGGTGGAGAGGCTATTCGGCTATGACTGGGCACAACA
GACAATCGGCTGCTCTGATGCCGCCGTGTTCCGGCTGTCAGCGCAGGGGCGCCCGGTTCTTTTTGTCAAG
ACCGACCTGTCCGGTGCCCTGAATGAACTCCAGGACGAGGCAGCGCGGCTATCGTGGCTGGCCACGACGG
GCGTTCCTTGCGCAGCTGTGCTCGACGTTGTCACTGAAGCGGGAAGGGACTGGCTGCTATTGGGCGAAGT
GCCGGGGCAGGATCTCCTGTCATCTCACCTTGCTCCTGCCGAGAAAGTATCCATCATGGCTGATGCAATG
CGGCGGCTGCATACGCTTGATCCGGCTACCTGCCCATTCGACCACCAAGCGAAACATCGCATCGAGCGAG
CACGTACTCGGATGGAAGCCGGTCTTGTCGATCAGGATGATCTGGACGAAGAGCATCAGGGGCTCGCGCC
AGCCGAACTGTTCGCCAGGCTCAAGGCGCGGATGCCCGACGGCGAGGATCTCGTCGTGACCCACGGCGAT
GCCTGCTTGCCGAATATCATGGTGGAAAATGGCCGCTTTTCTGGATTCATCGACTGTGGCCGGCTGGGTG
TGGCGGACCGCTATCAGGACATAGCGTTGGCTACCCGTGATATTGCTGAAGAGCTTGGCGGCGAATGGGC
TGACCGCTTCCTCGTGCTTTACGGTATCGCCGCTCCCGATTCGCAGCGCATCGCCTTCTATCGCCTTCTT
GACGAGTTCTTCTAGTATGTAAGCCCTGTGCCTTCTAGTTGCCAGCCATCTGTTGTTTGCCCCTCCCCCG
TGCCTTCCTTGACCCTGGAAGGTGCCACTCCCACTGTCCTTTCCTAATAAAATGAGGAAATTGCATCGCA
TTGTCTGAGTAGGTGTCATTCTATTCTGGGGGGTGGGGTGGGGCAGGACAGCAAGGGGGAGGATTGGGAA
GACAATAGCAGGCATGCTGGGGATGCGGTGGGCTCTATGGTTAATTAACCAGTCAAGTCAGCTACTTGGC
GAGATCGACTTGTCTGGGTTTCGACTACGCTCAGAATTGCGTCAGTCAAGTTCGATCTGGTCCTTGCTAT
TGCACCCGTTCTCCGATTACGAGTTTCATTTAAATCATGTGAGCAAAAGGCCAGCAAAAGGCCAGGAACC
GTAAAAAGGCCGCGTTGCTGGCGTTTTTCCATAGGCTCCGCCCCCCTGACGAGCATCACAAAAATCGACG
CTCAAGTCAGAGGTGGCGAAACCCGACAGGACTATAAAGATACCAGGCGTTTCCCCCTGGAAGCTCCCTC
GTGCGCTCTCCTGTTCCGACCCTGCCGCTTACCGGATACCTGTCCGCCTTTCTCCCTTCGGGAAGCGTGG
CGCTTTCTCATAGCTCACGCTGTAGGTATCTCAGTTCGGTGTAGGTCGTTCGCTCCAAGCTGGGCTGTGT
GCACGAACCCCCCGTTCAGCCCGACCGCTGCGCCTTATCCGGTAACTATCGTCTTGAGTCCAACCCGGTA
AGACACGACTTATCGCCACTGGCAGCAGCCACTGGTAACAGGATTAGCAGAGCGAGGTATGTAGGCGGTG
CTACAGAGTTCTTGAAGTGGTGGCCTAACTACGGCTACACTAGAAGAACAGTATTTGGTATCTGCGCTCT
GCTGAAGCCAGTTACCTTCGGAAAAAGAGTTGGTAGCTCTTGATCCGGCAAACAAACCACCGCTGGTAGC
GGTGGTTTTTTTGTTTGCAAGCAGCAGATTACGCGCAGAAAAAAAGGATCTCAAGAAGATCCTTTGATCT
TTTCTACGGGGTCTGACGCTCAGTGGAACGAAAACTCACGTTAAGGGATTTTGGTCATGAGATTATCAAA
AAGGATCTTCACCTAGATCCTTTTAAATTAAAAATGAAGTTTTAAATCAATCTAAAGTATATATGAGTAA
ACTTGGTCTGACAGTTACCAATGCTTAATCAGTGAGGCACCTATCTCAGCGATCTGTCTATTTCGTTCAT
CCATAGTTGCATTTAAATTTCCGAACTCTCCAAGGCCCTCGTCGGAAAATCTTCAAACCTTTCGTCCGAT
CCATCTTGCAGGCTACCTCTCGAACGAACTATCGCAAGTCTCTTGGCCGGCCTTGCGCCTTGGCTATTGC
TTGGCAGCGCCTATCGCCAGGTATTACTCCAATCCCGAATATCCGAGATCGGGATCACCCGAGAGAAGTT
CAACCTACATCCTCAATCCCGATCTATCCGAGATCCGAGGAATATCGAAATCGGGGCGCGCCTGGTGTAC
CGAGAACGATCCTCTCAGTGCGAGTCTCGACGATCCATATCGTTGCTTGGCAGTCAGCCAGTCGGAATCC
AGCTTGGGACCCAGGAAGTCCAATCGTCAGATATTGTACTCAAGCCTGGTCACGGCAGCGTACCGATCTG
TTTAAACCTAGATATTGATAGTCTGATCGGTCAACGTATAATCGAGTCCTAGCTTTTGCAAACATCTATC
AAGAGACAGGATCAGCAGGAGGCTTTCGCATGAGTATTCAACATTTCCGTGTCGCCCTTATTCCCTTTTT
TGCGGCATTTTGCCTTCCTGTTTTTGCTCACCCAGAAACGCTGGTGAAAGTAAAAGATGCTGAAGATCAG
TTGGGTGCGCGAGTGGGTTACATCGAACTGGATCTCAACAGCGGTAAGATCCTTGAGAGTTTTCGCCCCG
AAGAACGCTTTCCAATGATGAGCACTTTTAAAGTTCTGCTATGTGGCGCGGTATTATCCCGTATTGACGC
CGGGCAAGAGCAACTCGGTCGCCGCATACACTATTCTCAGAATGACTTGGTTGAGTATTCACCAGTCACA
GAAAAGCATCTTACGGATGGCATGACAGTAAGAGAATTATGCAGTGCTGCCATAACCATGAGTGATAACA
CTGCGGCCAACTTACTTCTGACAACGATTGGAGGACCGAAGGAGCTAACCGCTTTTTTGCACAACATGGG
GGATCATGTAACTCGCCTTGATCGTTGGGAACCGGAGCTGAATGAAGCCATACCAAACGACGAGCGTGAC
ACCACGATGCCTGTAGCAATGGCAACAACCTTGCGTAAACTATTAACTGGCGAACTACTTACTCTAGCTT
CCCGGCAACAGTTGAT
